>Addgene plasmid #179479 | pH2B-Electra2 | addgene full sequence | sequence record 369136 | Addgene NGS Result
CATGCATTAGTTATTAATAGTAATCAATTACGGGGTCATTAGTTCATAGCCCATATATGGAGTTCCGCGT
TACATAACTTACGGTAAATGGCCCGCCTGGCTGACCGCCCAACGACCCCCGCCCATTGACGTCAATAATG
ACGTATGTTCCCATAGTAACGCCAATAGGGACTTTCCATTGACGTCAATGGGTGGAGTATTTACGGTAAA
CTGCCCACTTGGCAGTACATCAAGTGTATCATATGCCAAGTACGCCCCCTATTGACGTCAATGACGGTAA
ATGGCCCGCCTGGCATTATGCCCAGTACATGACCTTATGGGACTTTCCTACTTGGCAGTACATCTACGTA
TTAGTCATCGCTATTACCATGGTGATGCGGTTTTGGCAGTACATCAATGGGCGTGGATAGCGGTTTGACT
CACGGGGATTTCCAAGTCTCCACCCCATTGACGTCAATGGGAGTTTGTTTTGGCACCAAAATCAACGGGA
CTTTCCAAAATGTCGTAACAACTCCGCCCCATTGACGCAAATGGGCGGTAGGCGTGTACGGTGGGAGGTC
TATATAAGCAGAGCTGGTTTAGTGAACCGTCAGATCCGCTAGCGCTACCGGACTCAGATCTCGAGCTCAA
GCTTCGAATTCTGCAGTCGACGGTACCGCCACCATGCCAGAGCCAGCGAAGTCTGCTCCCGCCCCGAAAA
AGGGCTCCAAGAAGGCGGTGACTAAGGCGCAGAAGAAAGGCGGCAAGAAGCGCAAGCGCAGCCGCAAGGA
GAGCTATTCCATCTATGTGTACAAGGTTCTGAAGCAGGTCCACCCTGACACCGGCATTTCGTCCAAGGCC
ATGGGCATCATGAATTCGTTTGTGAACGACATTTTCGAGCGCATCGCAGGTGAGGCTTCCCGCCTGGCGC
ATTACAACAAGCGCTCGACCATCACCTCCAGGGAGATCCAGACGGCCGTGCGCCTGCTGCTGCCTGGGGA
GTTGGCCAAGCACGCCGTGTCCGAGGGTACTAAGGCCATCACCAAGTACACCAGCGCTAAGGATCCACCG
GTCGCCACCATGGTGTCTAAGGGCGAAGAGCTGATCGAGGAAAATATGCGTATGAAGGTGGTCATGGAAG
GTTCGGTCAACGGCCACCAATTCAAATGCACAGGTGAAGGAGAAGGCAGACCGTACGAGGGAGTGCAAAC
CATGAGGATCAAAGTCATCGAGGGAGGACCCCTGCCATTTGCCTTTGACATTCTTGCCACGTCGTTCCTG
TTCGGCAGCAAGACCTTTATCAAGTACCCGGCCGACATCCCTGATTTCTTCGAACAGTCCTTTCCTGAGG
GCTTTACTTGGGAAAGAGTTACGAGATACGAAGATGGTGGAGTAGTCACCGTCACGCAGGACACCAGCCT
TGAGGATGGTGGGCTCGTCTACAACGTCAAGGTCAGAGGGGTAAACTTTCACTCCAAGGGTCCCGTGATG
CAGAAGAAGACCGAGGGTTGGGAGCCTTTCACAGAGATGATGTATCCAGCAGATGGTGGTCTGAGAGGAT
ATACCGACATCGCACTGAAAGTTGATGGTGGTGGCCATCTGCACGCCAACATCGTGACAACTTACAGGTC
AAAAAAGACCGTCGGGAACATCAAGATGCCCGGTGTCCATGCCGTTGATTACCGCCTGGAAAGGATCGAA
GAGAGTGACAATGAAACCTACGTAGTGCTAAGAGAAGTGGCAGTTGCCAAATACAGCAACCTTGGTGGTG
GCATGGACGAGCTGTTCAAGTAAGCGGCCGCGACTCTAGATCATAATCAGCCATACCACATTTGTAGAGG
TTTTACTTGCTTTAAAAAACCTCCCACACCTCCCCCTGAACCTGAAACATAAAATGAATGCAATTGTTGT
TGTTAACTTGTTTATTGCAGCTTATAATGGTTACAAATAAAGCAATAGCATCACAAATTTCACAAATAAA
GCATTTTTTTCACTGCATTCTAGTTGTGGTTTGTCCAAACTCATCAATGTATCTTAAGGCGTAAATTGTA
AGCGTTAATATTTTGTTAAAATTCGCGTTAAATTTTTGTTAAATCAGCTCATTTTTTAACCAATAGGCCG
AAATCGGCAAAATCCCTTATAAATCAAAAGAATAGACCGAGATAGGGT
[37 nt withheld, positions 2149-2185]
AAAGAACGTGGACTCCAACGTCAAAGG
[49 nt withheld, positions 2213-2261]
T
[91 nt withheld, positions 2263-2353]
G
[124 nt withheld, positions 2355-2478]
CAGGTGGCACTTTTCGGGGAAATGTGCGCGGAACCCCTATTTGTTTATTTTTCTAAATACATTCAAATAT
GTATCCGCTCATGAGACAATAACCCTGATAAATGCTTCAATAATATTGAAAAAGGAAGAGTCCTGAGGCG
GAAAGAACCAGCTGTGGAATGTGTGTCAGTTAGGGTGTGGAAAGTCCCCAGGCTCCCCAGCAGGCAGAAG
TATGCAAAGCATGCATCTCAATTAGTCAGCAACCAGGTGTGGAAAGTCCCCAGGCTCCCCAGCAGGCAGA
AGTATGCAAAGCATGCATCTCAATTAGTCAGCAACCATAGTCCCGCCCCTAACTCCGCCCATCCCGCCCC
TAACTCCGCCCAGTTCCGCCCATTCTCCGCCCCATGGCTGACTAATTTTTTTTATTTATGCAGAGGCCGA
GGCCGCCTCGGCCTCTGAGCTATTCCAGAAGTAGTGAGGAGGCTTTTTTGGAGGCCTAGGCTTTTGCAAA
GATCGATCAAGAGACAGGATGAGGATCGTTTCGCATGATTGAACAAGATGGATTGCACGCAGGTTCTCCG
GCCGCTTGGGTGGAGAGGCTATTCGGCTATGACTGGGCACAACAGACAATCGGCTGCTCTGATGCCGCCG
TGTTCCGGCTGTCAGCGCAGGGGCGCCCGGTTCTTTTTGTCAAGACCGACCTGTCCGGTGCCCTGAATGA
ACTGCAAGACGAGGCAGCGCGGCTATCGTGGCTGGCCACGACGGGCGTTCCTTGCGCAGCTGTGCTCGAC
GTTGTCACTGAAGCGGGAAGGGACTGGCTGCTATTGGGCGAAGTGCCGGGGCAGGATCTCCTGTCATCTC
ACCTTGCTCCTGCCGAGAAAGTATCCATCATGGCTGATGCAATGCGGCGGCTGCATACGCTTGATCCGGC
TACCTGCCCATTCGACCACCAAGCGAAACATCGCATCGAGCGAGCACGTACTCGGATGGAAGCCGGTCTT
GTCGATCAGGATGATCTGGACGAAGAGCATCAGGGGCTCGCGCCAGCCGAACTGTTCGCCAGGCTCAAGG
CGAGCATGCCCGACGGCGAGGATCTCGTCGTGACCCATGGCGATGCCTGCTTGCCGAATATCATGGTGGA
AAATGGCCGCTTTTCTGGATTCATCGACTGTGGCCGGCTGGGTGTGGCGGACCGCTATCAGGACATAGCG
TTGGCTACCCGTGATATTGCTGAAGAGCTTGGCGGCGAATGGGCTGACCGCTTCCTCGTGCTTTACGGTA
TCGCCGCTCCCGATTCGCAGCGCATCGCCTTCTATCGCCTTCTTGACGAGTTCTTCTGAGCGGGACTCTG
GGGTTCGAAATGACCGACCAAGCGACGCCCAACCTGCCATCACGAGATTTCGATTCCACCGCCGCCTTCT
ATGAAAGGTTGGGCTTCGGAATCGTTTTCCGGGACGCCGGCTGGATGATCCTCCAGCGCGGGGATCTCAT
GCTGGAGTTCTTCGCCCACCCTAGGGGGAGGCTAACTGAAACACGGAAGGAGACAATACCGGAAGGAACC
CGCGCTATGACGGCAATAAAAAGACAGAATAAAACGCACGGTGTTGGGTCGTTTGTTCATAAACGCGGGG
TTCGGTCCCAGGGCTGGCACTCTGTCGATACCCCACCGAGACCCCATTGGGGCCAATACGCCCGCGTTTC
TTCCTTTTCCCCACCCCACCCCCCAAGTTCGGGTGAAGGCCCAGGGCTCGCAGCCAACGTCGGGGCGGCA
GGCCCTGCCATAGCCTCAGGTTACTCATATATACTTTAGATTGATTTAAAACTTCATTTTTAATTTAAAA
GGATCTAGGTGAAGATCCTTTTTGATAATCTCATGACCAAAATCCCTTAACGTGAGTTTTCGTTCCACTG
AGCGTCAGACCCCGTAGAAAAGATCAAAGGATCTTCTTGAGATCCTTTTTTTCTGCGCGTAATCTGCTGC
TTGCAAACAAAAAAACCACCGCTACCAGCGGTGGTTTGTTTGCCGGATCAAGAGCTACCAACTCTTTTTC
CGAAGGTAACTGGCTTCAGCAGAGCGCAGATACCAAATACTGTTCTTCTAGTGTAGCCGTAGTTAGGCCA
CCACTTCAAGAACTCTGTAGCACCGCCTACATACCTCGCTCTGCTAATCCTGTTACCAGTGGCTGCTGCC
AGTGGCGATAAGTCGTGTCTTACCGGGTTGGACTCAAGACGATAGTTACCGGATAAGGCGCAGCGGTCGG
GCTGAACGGGGGGTTCGTGCACACAGCCCAGCTTGGAGCGAACGACCTACACCGAACTGAGATACCTACA
GCGTGAGCTATGAGAAAGCGCCACGCTTCCCGAAGGGAGAAAGGCGGACAGGTATCCGGTAAGCGGCAGG
GTCGGAACAGGAGAGCGCACGAGGGAGCTTCCAGGGGGAAACGCCTGGTATCTTTATAGTCCTGTCGGGT
TTCGCCACCTCTGACTTGAGCGTCGATTTTTGTGATGCTCGTCAGGGGGGCGGAGCCTATGGAAAAACGC
CAGCAACGCGGCCTTTTTACGGTTCCTGGCCTTTTGCTGGCCTTTTGCTCACATGTTCTTTCCTGCGTTA
TCCCCTGATTCTGTGGATAACCGTATTACCGC
Features (pLannotate 1.2.2; 15 found; start..end, strand, type, name):
     68..371     +  enhancer       CMV enhancer: human cytomegalovirus immediate early enhancer
    372..575     +  promoter       CMV promoter: human cytomegalovirus (CMV) immediate early promoter
    598..659     +  misc_feature   MCS (fragment): multiple cloning site
    664..1041    +  CDS            H2B: human histone H2B; HIST1H2BJ
   1060..1770    +  CDS            mRuby3: monomeric red fluorescent protein derived from mRuby2, with improved brightness and photostability (Bajar et al., 2016)
   1789..1872    +  CDS            large T antigen (fragment): large T antigen from SV40 (simian virus 40)
   1895..2016    +  polyA_signal   SV40 poly(A) signal: SV40 polyadenylation signal
   2050..2478    -  rep_origin     f1 ori (sequence partly withheld): f1 bacteriophage origin of replication; arrow indicates direction of (+) strand synthesis
   2505..2609    +  promoter       AmpR promoter: bla
   2611..2968    +  promoter       SV40 promoter: SV40 enhancer and early promoter
   3003..3797    +  CDS            NeoR/KanR: aminoglycoside phosphotransferase from Tn5; aph(3')-II (or nptII); confers resistance to neomycin, kanamycin, and G418 (Geneticin®)
   3818..3970    +  CDS            ble (fragment): BLE_KLEPN - Experimental evidence at protein level: Swiss-Prot protein existence level 1. Binding protein with a strong affinity to the bleomycin family of antibiotics. Binds to CL990; an antimitotic-antibiotic compound. From Klebsiella pneumoniae.
   4029..4076    +  polyA_signal   HSV TK poly(A) signal: herpes simplex virus thymidine kinase polyadenylation signal (Cole and Stacy, 1985)
   4167..4183    -  polyA_signal   bGH poly(A) signal (fragment): bovine growth hormone polyadenylation signal
   4405..4993    +  rep_origin     ori: high-copy-number ColE1/pMB1/pBR322/pUC origin of replication
