[The description below was written by a language model from this plasmid's Addgene catalogue record and pLannotate feature annotations shown in this document.]
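Description:
pH2B-Electra2 is a 5.1 kb mammalian expression plasmid built on the Clontech pN1 backbone, designed to label cell nuclei with the blue fluorescent protein Electra2. The payload is a roughly 1.1 kb fusion in which human histone H2B (HIST1H2BJ) sits upstream of Electra2, so the fluorescent protein is carried at the C terminus of the histone and is incorporated into chromatin. The fluorescent protein segment lies between retained AgeI and NotI sites. Transcription is driven by the human cytomegalovirus immediate early enhancer and promoter and terminated by the SV40 polyadenylation signal. The depositor gives excitation and emission maxima of 403 nm and 456 nm.

The automated feature table labels the fluorescent protein coding region immediately after H2B as mRuby3. This most likely reflects sequence similarity picked up by the annotation tool rather than the identity of the protein, since the catalogue entry names it as Electra2. Short fragment hits to SV40 large T antigen, ble and the bGH poly(A) signal appear to be residual backbone sequence or annotation matches rather than functional parts.

The plasmid is maintained in bacteria at high copy through a ColE1/pUC-type origin, and it also carries an f1 phage origin. A single Tn5 aminoglycoside phosphotransferase gene serves for selection in both hosts. A bacterial bla-type promoter drives it for kanamycin resistance in E. coli, while the SV40 enhancer and early promoter, with the HSV TK polyadenylation signal, drive it for G418 selection of transfected mammalian cells. Typical use is transient or stable expression for nuclear and chromatin visualisation in the blue channel, for instance in multicolour imaging.
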