Addgene plasmid #179479: pH2B-Electra2
Purpose: Nuclear labeling with blue fluorescent protein Electra2 fused to H2B
Depositing lab: Kiryl Piatkevich. Depositing organization: Westlake University. Publication: Dual-expression system for blue fluorescent protein optimization. Papadaki S, Wang X, Wang Y, Zhang H, Jia S, Liu S, Yang M, Zhang D, Jia JM, Koster RW, Namikawa K, Piatkevich KD. Sci Rep. 2022 Jun 17;12(1):10190. doi: 10.1038/s41598-022-13214-0. PubMed 35715437.
Backbone
  Vector backbone: pN1
  Backbone manufacturer: Clontech
  Backbone size w/o insert (bp): 3990
  Total vector size (bp): 5100
  Vector type: Mammalian Expression
  Selectable markers: Neomycin (select with G418)
Growth in bacteria
  Bacterial resistance: Kanamycin, 50 μg/mL
  Growth temperature: 37°C
  Growth strain: DH5alpha
  Copy number: High Copy
Gene/Insert
  Gene/Insert name: H2B-Electra2
  Species: Synthetic
  Insert size (bp): 1110
  GenBank ID: NM_021058.3 OL631607
  Promoter: CMV
  Tag / fusion protein: Electra2 (C terminal on backbone)
  Cloning method: Restriction Enzyme; 5′ cloning site AgeI (not destroyed); 3′ cloning site NotI (not destroyed)
  Sequencing primers: 5′ CMV-F; 3′ SV40pA-R
Terms and licenses: Academic/Nonprofit Terms; Industry Terms: Not Available to Industry
Depositor comments: Excitation:403nm, Emission:456nm
How to cite: pH2B-Electra2 was a gift from Kiryl Piatkevich (Addgene plasmid # 179479 ; http://n2t.net/addgene:179479 ; RRID:Addgene_179479)
